LOCUS       Exported 10924 bp ds-DNA circular SYN 12-MAY-2021
DEFINITION  Lentiviral expression of FGFR4 K157N.
ACCESSION   .
VERSION     .
KEYWORDS    pHAGE-FGFR4-K157N
SOURCE      synthetic DNA construct
  ORGANISM  synthetic DNA construct
REFERENCE   1 (bases 1 to 10924)
  AUTHORS   Ng PK, Li J, Jeong KJ, Shao S, Chen H, Tsang YH, Sengupta S, Wang Z,
            Bhavana VH, Tran R, Soewito S, Minussi DC, Moreno D, Kong K,
            Dogruluk T, Lu H, Gao J, Tokheim C, Zhou DC, Johnson AM, Zeng J, Ip
            CKM, Ju Z, Wester M, Yu S, Li Y, Vellano CP, Schultz N, Karchin R,
            Ding L, Lu Y, Cheung LWT, Chen K, Shaw KR, Meric-Bernstam F, Scott
            KL, Yi S, Sahni N, Liang H, Mills GB
  TITLE     Systematic Functional Annotation of Somatic Mutations in Cancer.
  JOURNAL   Cancer Cell. 2018 Mar 12;33(3):450-462.e10. doi:
            10.1016/j.ccell.2018.01.021.
  PUBMED    29533785
REFERENCE   2 (bases 1 to 10924)
  AUTHORS   .
  TITLE     Direct Submission
  JOURNAL   Exported May 12, 2021 from SnapGene Server 1.1.58
            http://www.snapgene.com
FEATURES             Location/Qualifiers
     source          1..10924
                     /organism="synthetic DNA construct"
                     /mol_type="other DNA"
     protein_bind    20..44
                     /gene="mutant version of attB"
                     /label=attB1
                     /bound_moiety="BP Clonase(TM)"
                     /note="recombination site for the Gateway(R) BP reaction"
     CDS             1218..1229
                     /codon_start=1
                     /product="Factor Xa recognition and cleavage site"
                     /label=Factor Xa site
                     /translation="IEGR"
     protein_bind    complement(2460..2484)
                     /gene="mutant version of attB"
                     /label=attB2
                     /bound_moiety="BP Clonase(TM)"
                     /note="recombination site for the Gateway(R) BP reaction"
     CDS             2537..2578
                     /codon_start=1
                     /product="epitope tag from simian virus 5"
                     /label=V5 tag
                     /translation="GKPIPNPLLGLDST"
     misc_feature    2599..3166
                     /label=IRES
                     /note="internal ribosome entry site (IRES) of the
                     encephalomyocarditis virus (EMCV)"
     misc_feature    2616..3168
                     /label=IRES
                     /note="internal ribosome entry site (IRES) of the
                     encephalomyocarditis virus (EMCV)"
     primer_bind     complement(2760..2777)
                     /label=IRES reverse
                     /note="IRES internal ribosome entry site, reverse primer.
                     Also called pCDH-rev"
     primer_bind     2987..3006
                     /label=IRES-F
                     /note="IRES internal ribosome entry site, forward primer"
     CDS             3180..3899
                     /codon_start=1
                     /product="the original enhanced GFP (Yang et al., 1996)"
                     /label=EGFP
                     /note="mammalian codon-optimized"
                     /translation="MVSKGEELFTGVVPILVELDGDVNGHKFSVSGEGEGDATYGKLTL
                     KFICTTGKLPVPWPTLVTTLTYGVQCFSRYPDHMKQHDFFKSAMPEGYVQERTIFFKDD
                     GNYKTRAEVKFEGDTLVNRIELKGIDFKEDGNILGHKLEYNYNSHNVYIMADKQKNGIK
                     VNFKIRHNIEDGSVQLADHYQQNTPIGDGPVLLPDNHYLSTQSALSKDPNEKRDHMVLL
                     EFVTAAGITLGMDELYK"
     CDS             3180..3896
                     /codon_start=1
                     /product="enhanced GFP"
                     /label=EGFP
                     /translation="MVSKGEELFTGVVPILVELDGDVNGHKFSVSGEGEGDATYGKLTL
                     KFICTTGKLPVPWPTLVTTLTYGVQCFSRYPDHMKQHDFFKSAMPEGYVQERTIFFKDD
                     GNYKTRAEVKFEGDTLVNRIELKGIDFKEDGNILGHKLEYNYNSHNVYIMADKQKNGIK
                     VNFKIRHNIEDGSVQLADHYQQNTPIGDGPVLLPDNHYLSTQSALSKDPNEKRDHMVLL
                     EFVTAAGITLGMDELYK"
     primer_bind     complement(3225..3246)
                     /label=EGFP-N
                     /note="EGFP, reverse primer"
     primer_bind     complement(3486..3505)
                     /label=EXFP-R
                     /note="For distinguishing EGFP variants, reverse primer"
     primer_bind     3833..3854
                     /label=EGFP-C
                     /note="EGFP, forward primer"
     misc_feature    3913..4501
                     /label=WPRE
                     /note="woodchuck hepatitis virus posttranscriptional
                     regulatory element"
     primer_bind     complement(3966..3986)
                     /label=WPRE-R
                     /note="WPRE, reverse primer"
     CDS             complement(4384..4395)
                     /codon_start=1
                     /product="Factor Xa recognition and cleavage site"
                     /label=Factor Xa site
                     /translation="IEGR"
     LTR             4576..4809
                     /label=3' LTR (Delta-U3)
                     /note="self-inactivating 3' long terminal repeat (LTR) from
                     HIV-1"
     primer_bind     complement(4928..4946)
                     /label=pBRforEco
                     /note="pBR322 vectors, upsteam of EcoRI site, forward
                     primer"
     promoter        5014..5118
                     /gene="bla"
                     /label=AmpR promoter
     CDS             5119..5979
                     /codon_start=1
                     /gene="bla"
                     /product="beta-lactamase"
                     /label=AmpR
                     /note="confers resistance to ampicillin, carbenicillin, and
                     related antibiotics"
                     /translation="MSIQHFRVALIPFFAAFCLPVFAHPETLVKVKDAEDQLGARVGYI
                     ELDLNSGKILESFRPEERFPMMSTFKVLLCGAVLSRVDAGQEQLGRRIHYSQNDLVEYS
                     PVTEKHLTDGMTVRELCSAAITMSDNTAANLLLTTIGGPKELTAFLHNMGDHVTRLDRW
                     EPELNEAIPNDERDTTMPVAMATTLRKLLTGELLTLASRQQLIDWMEADKVAGPLLRSA
                     LPAGWFIADKSGAGERGSRGIIAALGPDGKPSRIVVIYTTGSQATMDERNRQIAEIGAS
                     LIKHW"
     primer_bind     complement(5337..5356)
                     /label=Amp-R
                     /note="Ampicillin resistance gene, reverse primer"
     rep_origin      6150..6738
                     /direction=RIGHT
                     /label=ori
                     /note="high-copy-number ColE1/pMB1/pBR322/pUC origin of
                     replication"
     primer_bind     6639..6658
                     /label=pBR322ori-F
                     /note="pBR322 origin, forward primer"
     primer_bind     6892..6909
                     /label=L4440
                     /note="L4440 vector, forward primer"
     primer_bind     7001..7020
                     /label=SV40pro-F
                     /note="SV40 promoter/origin, forward primer"
     protein_bind    7149..7170
                     /label=CAP binding site
                     /bound_moiety="E. coli catabolite activator protein"
                     /note="CAP binding activates transcription in the presence
                     of cAMP."
     promoter        7185..7215
                     /label=lac promoter
                     /note="promoter for the E. coli lac operon"
     protein_bind    7223..7239
                     /label=lac operator
                     /bound_moiety="lac repressor encoded by lacI"
                     /note="The lac repressor binds to the lac operator to
                     inhibit transcription in E. coli. This inhibition can be
                     relieved by adding lactose or
                     isopropyl-beta-D-thiogalactopyranoside (IPTG)."
     primer_bind     7228..7250
                     /label=M13/pUC Reverse
                     /note="In lacZ gene"
     primer_bind     7247..7263
                     /label=M13 rev
                     /note="common sequencing primer, one of multiple similar
                     variants"
     primer_bind     7247..7263
                     /label=M13 Reverse
                     /note="In lacZ gene. Also called M13-rev"
     primer_bind     7313..7332
                     /label=EBV-rev
                     /note="SV40 polyA terminator, reverse primer"
     LTR             7524..8157
                     /label=3' LTR
                     /note="3' long terminal repeat (LTR) from HIV-1"
     misc_feature    8204..8329
                     /label=HIV-1 Psi
                     /note="packaging signal of human immunodeficiency virus
                     type 1"
     misc_feature    8826..9059
                     /label=RRE
                     /note="The Rev response element (RRE) of HIV-1 allows for
                     Rev-dependent mRNA export from the nucleus to the
                     cytoplasm."
     CDS             9244..9288
                     /codon_start=1
                     /product="antigenic peptide corresponding to amino acids
                     655 to 669 of the HIV envelope protein gp41 (Lutje Hulsik
                     et al., 2013)"
                     /label=gp41 peptide
                     /note="recognized by the 2H10 single-chain llama nanobody"
                     /translation="KNEQELLELDKWASL"
     misc_feature    9581..9698
                     /label=cPPT/CTS
                     /note="central polypurine tract and central termination
                     sequence of HIV-1"
     promoter        9746..10924
                     /label=EF-1-alpha promoter
                     /note="strong constitutive promoter for human elongation
                     factor EF-1-alpha"
     intron          9977..10915
                     /label=EF-1-alpha intron A
                     /note="intron upstream of the start codon of human
                     EF-1-alpha"
     primer_bind     10872..10892
                     /label=EF1a-F
                     /note="Human elongation factor-1a promoter, forward primer"
ORIGIN
        1 agcggccctg cagatatcaa caagtttgta caaaaaagca ggctccacca tgcggctgct
       61 gctggccctg ttgggggtcc tgctgagtgt gcctgggcct ccagtcttgt ccctggaggc
      121 ctctgaggaa gtggagcttg agccctgcct ggctcccagc ctggagcagc aagagcagga
      181 gctgacagta gcccttgggc agcctgtgcg tctgtgctgt gggcgggctg agcgtggtgg
      241 ccactggtac aaggagggca gtcgcctggc acctgctggc cgtgtacggg gctggagggg
      301 ccgcctagag attgccagct tcctacctga ggatgctggc cgctacctct gcctggcacg
      361 aggctccatg atcgtcctgc agaatctcac cttgattaca ggtgactcct tgacctccag
      421 caacgatgat gaggacccca agtcccatag ggacccctcg aataggcaca gttaccccca
      481 gcaagcaccc tactggacac acccccagcg catggagaac aaactgcatg cagtacctgc
      541 ggggaacacc gtcaagttcc gctgtccagc tgcaggcaac cccacgccca ccatccgctg
      601 gcttaaggat ggacaggcct ttcatgggga gaaccgcatt ggaggcattc ggctgcgcca
      661 tcagcactgg agtctcgtga tggagagcgt ggtgccctcg gaccgcggca catacacctg
      721 cctggtagag aacgctgtgg gcagcatccg ctataactac ctgctagatg tgctggagcg
      781 gtccccgcac cggcccatcc tgcaggccgg gctcccggcc aacaccacag ccgtggtggg
      841 cagcgacgtg gagctgctgt gcaaggtgta cagcgatgcc cagccccaca tccagtggct
      901 gaagcacatc gtcatcaacg gcagcagctt cggagccgac ggtttcccct atgtgcaagt
      961 cctaaagact gcagacatca atagctcaga ggtggaggtc ctgtacctgc ggaacgtgtc
     1021 agccgaggac gcaggcgagt acacctgcct cgcaggcaat tccatcggcc tctcctacca
     1081 gtctgcctgg ctcacggtgc tgccagagga ggaccccaca tggaccgcag cagcgcccga
     1141 ggccaggtat acggacatca tcctgtacgc gtcgggctcc ctggccttgg ctgtgctcct
     1201 gctgctggcc gggctgtatc gagggcaggc gctccacggc cggcaccccc gcccgcccgc
     1261 cactgtgcag aagctctccc gcttccctct ggcccgacag ttctccctgg agtcaggctc
     1321 ttccggcaag tcaagctcat ccctggtacg aggcgtgcgt ctctcctcca gcggccccgc
     1381 cttgctcgcc ggcctcgtga gtctagatct acctctcgac ccactatggg agttcccccg
     1441 ggacaggctg gtgcttggga agcccctagg cgagggctgc tttggccagg tagtacgtgc
     1501 agaggccttt ggcatggacc ctgcccggcc tgaccaagcc agcactgtgg ccgtcaagat
     1561 gctcaaagac aacgcctctg acaaggacct ggccgacctg gtctcggaga tggaggtgat
     1621 gaagctgatc ggccgacaca agaacatcat caacctgctt ggtgtctgca cccaggaagg
     1681 gcccctgtac gtgatcgtgg agtgcgccgc caagggaaac ctgcgggagt tcctgcgggc
     1741 ccggcgcccc ccaggccccg acctcagccc cgacggtcct cggagcagtg aggggccgct
     1801 ctccttccca gtcctggtct cctgcgccta ccaggtggcc cgaggcatgc agtatctgga
     1861 gtcccggaag tgtatccacc gggacctggc tgcccgcaat gtgctggtga ctgaggacaa
     1921 tgtgatgaag attgctgact ttgggctggc ccgcggcgtc caccacattg actactataa
     1981 gaaaaccagc aacggccgcc tgcctgtgaa gtggatggcg cccgaggcct tgtttgaccg
     2041 ggtgtacaca caccagagtg acgtgtggtc ttttgggatc ctgctatggg agatcttcac
     2101 cctcgggggc tccccgtatc ctggcatccc ggtggaggag ctgttctcgc tgctgcggga
     2161 gggacatcgg atggaccgac ccccacactg ccccccagag ctgtacgggc tgatgcgtga
     2221 gtgctggcac gcagcgccct cccagaggcc taccttcaag cagctggtgg aggcgctgga
     2281 caaggtcctg ctggccgtct ctgaggagta cctcgacctc cgcctgacct tcggacccta
     2341 ttccccctct ggtggggacg ccagcagcac ctgctcctcc agcgattctg tcttcagcca
     2401 cgaccccctg ccattgggat ccagctcctt ccccttcggg tctggggtgc agacatagga
     2461 cccagctttc ttgtacaaag tggttgatat ccagcacagt ggcggccgct cgagtctaga
     2521 gggcccgcgg ttcgaaggta agcctatccc taaccctctc ctcggtctcg attctacgcg
     2581 taccggttag taatgagatc cctccccccc ccctaacgtt actggccgaa gccgcttgga
     2641 ataaggccgg tgtgcgtttg tctatatgtt attttccacc atattgccgt cttttggcaa
     2701 tgtgagggcc cggaaacctg gccctgtctt cttgacgagc attcctaggg gtctttcccc
     2761 tctcgccaaa ggaatgcaag gtctgttgaa tgtcgtgaag gaagcagttc ctctggaagc
     2821 ttcttgaaga caaacaacgt ctgtagcgac cctttgcagg cagcggaacc ccccacctgg
     2881 cgacaggtgc ctctgcggcc aaaagccacg tgtataagat acacctgcaa aggcggcaca
     2941 accccagtgc cacgttgtga gttggatagt tgtggaaaga gtcaaatggc tctcctcaag
     3001 cgtattcaac aaggggctga aggatgccca gaaggtaccc cattgtatgg gatctgatct
     3061 ggggcctcgg tgcacatgct ttacatgtgt ttagtcgagg ttaaaaaaac gtctaggccc
     3121 cccgaaccac ggggacgtgg ttttcctttg aaaaacacga tgataatatg gccacacata
     3181 tggtgagcaa gggcgaggag ctgttcaccg gggtggtgcc catcctggtc gagctggacg
     3241 gcgacgtaaa cggccacaag ttcagcgtgt ccggcgaggg cgagggcgat gccacctacg
     3301 gcaagctgac cctgaagttc atctgcacca ccggcaagct gcccgtgccc tggcccaccc
     3361 tcgtgaccac cctgacctac ggcgtgcagt gcttcagccg ctaccccgac cacatgaagc
     3421 agcacgactt cttcaagtcc gccatgcccg aaggctacgt ccaggagcgc accatcttct
     3481 tcaaggacga cggcaactac aagacccgcg ccgaggtgaa gttcgagggc gacaccctgg
     3541 tgaaccgcat cgagctgaag ggcatcgact tcaaggagga cggcaacatc ctggggcaca
     3601 agctggagta caactacaac agccacaacg tctatatcat ggccgacaag cagaagaacg
     3661 gcatcaaggt gaacttcaag atccgccaca acatcgagga cggcagcgtg cagctcgccg
     3721 accactacca gcagaacacc cccatcggcg acggccccgt gctgctgccc gacaaccact
     3781 acctgagcac ccagtccgcc ctgagcaaag accccaacga gaagcgcgat cacatggtcc
     3841 tgctggagtt cgtgaccgcc gccgggatca ctctcggcat ggacgagctg tacaagtaaa
     3901 tcgatagatc ctaatcaacc tctggattac aaaatttgtg aaagattgac tggtattctt
     3961 aactatgttg ctccttttac gctatgtgga tacgctgctt taatgccttt gtatcatgct
     4021 attgcttccc gtatggcttt cattttctcc tccttgtata aatcctggtt gctgtctctt
     4081 tatgaggagt tgtggcccgt tgtcaggcaa cgtggcgtgg tgtgcactgt gtttgctgac
     4141 gcaaccccca ctggttgggg cattgccacc acctgtcagc tcctttccgg gactttcgct
     4201 ttccccctcc ctattgccac ggcggaactc atcgccgcct gccttgcccg ctgctggaca
     4261 ggggctcggc tgttgggcac tgacaattcc gtggtgttgt cggggaaatc atcgtccttt
     4321 ccttggctgc tcgcctgtgt tgccacctgg attctgcgcg ggacgtcctt ctgctacgtc
     4381 ccttcggccc tcaatccagc ggaccttcct tcccgcggcc tgctgccggc tctgcggcct
     4441 cttccgcgtc ttcgccttcg ccctcagacg agtcggatct ccctttgggc cgcctccccg
     4501 cctgagatcc tttaagacca atgacttaca aggcagctgt agatcttagc cactttttaa
     4561 aagaaaaggg gggactggaa gggctaattc actcccaacg aagacaagat ctgctttttg
     4621 cttgtactgg gtctctctgg ttagaccaga tctgagcctg ggagctctct ggctaactag
     4681 ggaacccact gcttaagcct caataaagct tgccttgagt gcttcaagta gtgtgtgccc
     4741 gtctgttgtg tgactctggt aactagagat ccctcagacc cttttagtca gtgtggaaaa
     4801 tctctagcag tagtagttca tgtcatctta ttattcagta tttataactt gcaaagaaat
     4861 gaatatcaga gagtgagagg cccgggttaa ttaaggaaag ggctagatca ttcttgaaga
     4921 cgaaagggcc tcgtgatacg cctattttta taggttaatg tcatgataat aatggtttct
     4981 tagacgtcag gtggcacttt tcggggaaat gtgcgcggaa cccctatttg tttatttttc
     5041 taaatacatt caaatatgta tccgctcatg agacaataac cctgataaat gcttcaataa
     5101 tattgaaaaa ggaagagtat gagtattcaa catttccgtg tcgcccttat tccctttttt
     5161 gcggcatttt gccttcctgt ttttgctcac ccagaaacgc tggtgaaagt aaaagatgct
     5221 gaagatcagt tgggtgcacg agtgggttac atcgaactgg atctcaacag cggtaagatc
     5281 cttgagagtt ttcgccccga agaacgtttt ccaatgatga gcacttttaa agttctgcta
     5341 tgtggcgcgg tattatcccg tgttgacgcc gggcaagagc aactcggtcg ccgcatacac
     5401 tattctcaga atgacttggt tgagtactca ccagtcacag aaaagcatct tacggatggc
     5461 atgacagtaa gagaattatg cagtgctgcc ataaccatga gtgataacac tgcggccaac
     5521 ttacttctga caacgatcgg aggaccgaag gagctaaccg cttttttgca caacatgggg
     5581 gatcatgtaa ctcgccttga tcgttgggaa ccggagctga atgaagccat accaaacgac
     5641 gagcgtgaca ccacgatgcc tgtagcaatg gcaacaacgt tgcgcaaact attaactggc
     5701 gaactactta ctctagcttc ccggcaacaa ttaatagact ggatggaggc ggataaagtt
     5761 gcaggaccac ttctgcgctc ggcccttccg gctggctggt ttattgctga taaatctgga
     5821 gccggtgagc gtgggtctcg cggtatcatt gcagcactgg ggccagatgg taagccctcc
     5881 cgtatcgtag ttatctacac gacggggagt caggcaacta tggatgaacg aaatagacag
     5941 atcgctgaga taggtgcctc actgattaag cattggtaac tgtcagacca agtttactca
     6001 tatatacttt agattgattt aaaacttcat ttttaattta aaaggatcta ggtgaagatc
     6061 ctttttgata atctcatgac caaaatccct taacgtgagt tttcgttcca ctgagcgtca
     6121 gaccccgtag aaaagatcaa aggatcttct tgagatcctt tttttctgcg cgtaatctgc
     6181 tgcttgcaaa caaaaaaacc accgctacca gcggtggttt gtttgccgga tcaagagcta
     6241 ccaactcttt ttccgaaggt aactggcttc agcagagcgc agataccaaa tactgttctt
     6301 ctagtgtagc cgtagttagg ccaccacttc aagaactctg tagcaccgcc tacatacctc
     6361 gctctgctaa tcctgttacc agtggctgct gccagtggcg ataagtcgtg tcttaccggg
     6421 ttggactcaa gacgatagtt accggataag gcgcagcggt cgggctgaac ggggggttcg
     6481 tgcacacagc ccagcttgga gcgaacgacc tacaccgaac tgagatacct acagcgtgag
     6541 ctatgagaaa gcgccacgct tcccgaaggg agaaaggcgg acaggtatcc ggtaagcggc
     6601 agggtcggaa caggagagcg cacgagggag cttccagggg gaaacgcctg gtatctttat
     6661 agtcctgtcg ggtttcgcca cctctgactt gagcgtcgat ttttgtgatg ctcgtcaggg
     6721 gggcggagcc tatggaaaaa cgccagcaac gcggcctttt tacggttcct ggccttttgc
     6781 tggccttttg ctcacatgtt ctttcctgcg ttatcccctg attctgtgga taaccgtatt
     6841 accgcctttg agtgagctga taccgctcgc cgcagccgaa cgaccgagcg cagcgagtca
     6901 gtgagcgagg aagcggaaga gcgcccaata cgcaaaccgc ctctccccgc gcgttggccg
     6961 attcattaat gcagcaagct catggctgac taattttttt tatttatgca gaggccgagg
     7021 ccgcctcggc ctctgagcta ttccagaagt agtgaggagg cttttttgga ggcctaggct
     7081 tttgcaaaaa gctccccgtg gcacgacagg tttcccgact ggaaagcggg cagtgagcgc
     7141 aacgcaatta atgtgagtta gctcactcat taggcacccc aggctttaca ctttatgctt
     7201 ccggctcgta tgttgtgtgg aattgtgagc ggataacaat ttcacacagg aaacagctat
     7261 gacatgatta cgaatttcac aaataaagca tttttttcac tgcattctag ttgtggtttg
     7321 tccaaactca tcaatgtatc ttatcatgtc tggatcaact ggataactca agctaaccaa
     7381 aatcatccca aacttcccac cccataccct attaccactg ccaattacct gtggtttcat
     7441 ttactctaaa cctgtgattc ctctgaatta ttttcatttt aaagaaattg tatttgttaa
     7501 atatgtacta caaacttagt agttggaagg gctaattcac tcccaaagaa gacaagatat
     7561 ccttgatctg tggatctacc acacacaagg ctacttccct gattagcaga actacacacc
     7621 agggccaggg gtcagatatc cactgacctt tggatggtgc tacaagctag taccagttga
     7681 gccagataag gtagaagagg ccaataaagg agagaacacc agcttgttac accctgtgag
     7741 cctgcatggg atggatgacc cggagagaga agtgttagag tggaggtttg acagccgcct
     7801 agcatttcat cacgtggccc gagagctgca tccggagtac ttcaagaact gctgatatcg
     7861 agcttgctac aagggacttt ccgctgggga ctttccaggg aggcgtggcc tgggcgggac
     7921 tggggagtgg cgagccctca gatcctgcat ataagcagct gctttttgcc tgtactgggt
     7981 ctctctggtt agaccagatc tgagcctggg agctctctgg ctaactaggg aacccactgc
     8041 ttaagcctca ataaagcttg ccttgagtgc ttcaagtagt gtgtgcccgt ctgttgtgtg
     8101 actctggtaa ctagagatcc ctcagaccct tttagtcagt gtggaaaatc tctagcagtg
     8161 gcgcccgaac agggacttga aagcgaaagg gaaaccagag gagctctctc gacgcaggac
     8221 tcggcttgct gaagcgcgca cggcaagagg cgaggggcgg cgactggtga gtacgccaaa
     8281 aattttgact agcggaggct agaaggagag agatgggtgc gagagcgtca gtattaagcg
     8341 ggggagaatt agatcgcgat gggaaaaaat tcggttaagg ccagggggaa agaaaaaata
     8401 taaattaaaa catatagtat gggcaagcag ggagctagaa cgattcgcag ttaatcctgg
     8461 cctgttagaa acatcagaag gctgtagaca aatactggga cagctacaac catcccttca
     8521 gacaggatca gaagaactta gatcattata taatacagta gcaaccctct attgtgtgca
     8581 tcaaaggata gagataaaag acaccaagga agctttagac aagatagagg aagagcaaaa
     8641 caaaagtaag accaccgcac agcaagcggc cggccgctga tcttcagacc tggaggagga
     8701 gatatgaggg acaattggag aagtgaatta tataaatata aagtagtaaa aattgaacca
     8761 ttaggagtag cacccaccaa ggcaaagaga agagtggtgc agagagaaaa aagagcagtg
     8821 ggaataggag ctttgttcct tgggttcttg ggagcagcag gaagcactat gggcgcagcg
     8881 tcaatgacgc tgacggtaca ggccagacaa ttattgtctg gtatagtgca gcagcagaac
     8941 aatttgctga gggctattga ggcgcaacag catctgttgc aactcacagt ctggggcatc
     9001 aagcagctcc aggcaagaat cctggctgtg gaaagatacc taaaggatca acagctcctg
     9061 gggatttggg gttgctctgg aaaactcatt tgcaccactg ctgtgccttg gaatgctagt
     9121 tggagtaata aatctctgga acagatttgg aatcacacga cctggatgga gtgggacaga
     9181 gaaattaaca attacacaag cttaatacac tccttaattg aagaatcgca aaaccagcaa
     9241 gaaaagaatg aacaagaatt attggaatta gataaatggg caagtttgtg gaattggttt
     9301 aacataacaa attggctgtg gtatataaaa ttattcataa tgatagtagg aggcttggta
     9361 ggtttaagaa tagtttttgc tgtactttct atagtgaata gagttaggca gggatattca
     9421 ccattatcgt ttcagaccca cctcccaacc ccgaggggac ccgacaggcc cgaaggaata
     9481 gaagaagaag gtggagagag agacagagac agatccattc gattagtgaa cggatctcga
     9541 cggtatcgcc gaattcacaa atggcagtat tcatccacaa ttttaaaaga aaagggggga
     9601 ttggggggta cagtgcaggg gaaagaatag tagacataat agcaacagac atacaaacta
     9661 aagaattaca aaaacaaatt acaaaaattc aaaattttcg ggtttattac agggacagca
     9721 gagatccagt ttggactagt cgtgaggctc cggtgcccgt cagtgggcag agcgcacatc
     9781 gcccacagtc cccgagaagt tggggggagg ggtcggcaat tgaaccggtg cctagagaag
     9841 gtggcgcggg gtaaactggg aaagtgatgt cgtgtactgg ctccgccttt ttcccgaggg
     9901 tgggggagaa ccgtatataa gtgcagtagt cgccgtgaac gttctttttc gcaacgggtt
     9961 tgccgccaga acacaggtaa gtgccgtgtg tggttcccgc gggcctggcc tctttacggg
    10021 ttatggccct tgcgtgcctt gaattacttc cacctggctg cagtacgtga ttcttgatcc
    10081 cgagcttcgg gttggaagtg ggtgggagag ttcgaggcct tgcgcttaag gagccccttc
    10141 gcctcgtgct tgagttgagg cctggcctgg gcgctggggc cgccgcgtgc gaatctggtg
    10201 gcaccttcgc gcctgtctcg ctgctttcga taagtctcta gccatttaaa atttttgatg
    10261 acctgctgcg acgctttttt tctggcaaga tagtcttgta aatgcgggcc aagatctgca
    10321 cactggtatt tcggtttttg gggccgcggg cggcgacggg gcccgtgcgt cccagcgcac
    10381 atgttcggcg aggcggggcc tgcgagcgcg gccaccgaga atcggacggg ggtagtctca
    10441 agctggccgg cctgctctgg tgcctggcct cgcgccgccg tgtatcgccc cgccctgggc
    10501 ggcaaggctg gcccggtcgg caccagttgc gtgagcggaa agatggccgc ttcccggccc
    10561 tgctgcaggg agctcaaaat ggaggacgcg gcgctcggga gagcgggcgg gtgagtcacc
    10621 cacacaaagg aaaagggcct ttccgtcctc agccgtcgct tcatgtgact ccacggagta
    10681 ccgggcgccg tccaggcacc tcgattagtt ctcgagcttt tggagtacgt cgtctttagg
    10741 ttggggggag gggttttatg cgatggagtt tccccacact gagtgggtgg agactgaagt
    10801 taggccagct tggcacttga tgtaattctc cttggaattt gccctttttg agtttggatc
    10861 ttggttcatt ctcaagcctc agacagtggt tcaaagtttt tttcttccat ttcaggtgtc
    10921 gtga
//
