[The description below was written by a language model from this plasmid's Addgene catalogue record and the feature table of its GenBank file.]
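Description:
pHAGE-FGFR4-K157N is a 10,924 bp lentiviral expression plasmid built on the pHAGE backbone that carries the human receptor tyrosine kinase FGFR4 with a K157N substitution. It is maintained in E. coli through a high-copy ColE1/pUC-type origin and selected with ampicillin via the bla gene. The recommended host is the recombination-deficient Stbl3 strain, a common choice for plasmids with repeated LTR sequences.

The viral portion has a full-length HIV-1 LTR at the upstream end (labelled "3' LTR" by the automated annotation, though it sits in the 5' position), followed by the Psi packaging signal, the Rev response element for Rev-dependent nuclear export, and the cPPT/CTS element. A U3-deleted, self-inactivating LTR closes the transfer cassette. Between these, the human EF-1-alpha promoter with its first intron drives constitutive expression. The FGFR4 open reading frame was introduced by Gateway cloning and lies between attB1 and attB2 sites, although the feature table does not annotate it as a coding sequence. A V5 epitope tag lies just downstream of attB2, but the record does not say whether it is fused in frame to the receptor. An EMCV IRES then allows EGFP to be translated from the same transcript, so transduced cells can be identified by fluorescence. A WPRE enhances transcript expression. The two short "Factor Xa site" annotations are probably chance sequence matches.

The plasmid comes from a study on the systematic functional annotation of somatic mutations in cancer. It serves as a transfer vector for stable expression of this FGFR4 variant in mammalian cells, allowing its effects to be tested.
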