Addgene plasmid #116391: pHAGE-FGFR4-K157N
Purpose: Lentiviral expression of FGFR4 K157N
Depositing lab: Gordon Mills & Kenneth Scott. Depositing organization: Baylor College of Medicine. Publication: Systematic Functional Annotation of Somatic Mutations in Cancer. Ng PK, Li J, Jeong KJ, Shao S, Chen H, Tsang YH, Sengupta S, Wang Z, Bhavana VH, Tran R, Soewito S, Minussi DC, Moreno D, Kong K, Dogruluk T, Lu H, Gao J, Tokheim C, Zhou DC, Johnson AM, Zeng J, Ip CKM, Ju Z, Wester M, Yu S, Li Y, Vellano CP, Schultz N, Karchin R, Ding L, Lu Y, Cheung LWT, Chen K, Shaw KR, Meric-Bernstam F, Scott KL, Yi S, Sahni N, Liang H, Mills GB. Cancer Cell. 2018 Mar 12;33(3):450-462.e10. doi: 10.1016/j.ccell.2018.01.021. PubMed 29533785.
Backbone
  Vector backbone: pHAGE
  Vector type: Lentiviral
Growth in bacteria
  Bacterial resistance: Ampicillin, 100 μg/mL
  Growth temperature: 37°C
  Growth strain: Stbl3
  Copy number: High Copy
Gene/Insert
  Gene/Insert name: FGFR4
  Species: H. sapiens (human)
  Mutation: K157N
  Entrez Gene: FGFR4 (a.k.a. CD334, JTK2, TKF)
  Cloning method: Gateway Cloning
Terms and licenses: Academic/Nonprofit Terms; Industry Terms: Not Available to Industry
How to cite: pHAGE-FGFR4-K157N was a gift from Gordon Mills & Kenneth Scott (Addgene plasmid # 116391 ; http://n2t.net/addgene:116391 ; RRID:Addgene_116391)
