>Addgene plasmid #116391 | pHAGE-FGFR4-K157N | depositor partial sequence | sequence record 219265 | insert
ATGCGGCTGCTGCTGGCCCTGTTGGGGGTCCTGCTGAGTGTGCCTGGGCCTCCAGTCTTGTCCCTGGAGG
CCTCTGAGGAAGTGGAGCTTGAGCCCTGCCTGGCTCCCAGCCTGGAGCAGCAAGAGCAGGAGCTGACAGT
AGCCCTTGGGCAGCCTGTGCGTCTGTGCTGTGGGCGGGCTGAGCGTGGTGGCCACTGGTACAAGGAGGGC
AGTCGCCTGGCACCTGCTGGCCGTGTACGGGGCTGGAGGGGCCGCCTAGAGATTGCCAGCTTCCTACCTG
AGGATGCTGGCCGCTACCTCTGCCTGGCACGAGGCTCCATGATCGTCCTGCAGAATCTCACCTTGATTAC
AGGTGACTCCTTGACCTCCAGCAACGATGATGAGGACCCCAAGTCCCATAGGGACCCCTCGAATAGGCAC
AGTTACCCCCAGCAAGCACCCTACTGGACACACCCCCAGCGCATGGAGAACAAACTGCATGCAGTACCTG
CGGGGAACACCGTCAAGTTCCGCTGTCCAGCTGCAGGCAACCCCACGCCCACCATCCGCTGGCTTAAGGA
TGGACAGGCCTTTCATGGGGAGAACCGCATTGGAGGCATTCGGCTGCGCCATCAGCACTGGAGTCTCGTG
ATGGAGAGCGTGGTGCCCTCGGACCGCGGCACATACACCTGCCTGGTAGAGAACGCTGTGGGCAGCATCC
GCTATAACTACCTGCTAGATGTGCTGGAGCGGTCCCCGCACCGGCCCATCCTGCAGGCCGGGCTCCCGGC
CAACACCACAGCCGTGGTGGGCAGCGACGTGGAGCTGCTGTGCAAGGTGTACAGCGATGCCCAGCCCCAC
ATCCAGTGGCTGAAGCACATCGTCATCAACGGCAGCAGCTTCGGAGCCGACGGTTTCCCCTATGTGCAAG
TCCTAAAGACTGCAGACATCAATAGCTCAGAGGTGGAGGTCCTGTACCTGCGGAACGTGTCAGCCGAGGA
CGCAGGCGAGTACACCTGCCTCGCAGGCAATTCCATCGGCCTCTCCTACCAGTCTGCCTGGCTCACGGTG
CTGCCAGAGGAGGACCCCACATGGACCGCAGCAGCGCCCGAGGCCAGGTATACGGACATCATCCTGTACG
CGTCGGGCTCCCTGGCCTTGGCTGTGCTCCTGCTGCTGGCCGGGCTGTATCGAGGGCAGGCGCTCCACGG
CCGGCACCCCCGCCCGCCCGCCACTGTGCAGAAGCTCTCCCGCTTCCCTCTGGCCCGACAGTTCTCCCTG
GAGTCAGGCTCTTCCGGCAAGTCAAGCTCATCCCTGGTACGAGGCGTGCGTCTCTCCTCCAGCGGCCCCG
CCTTGCTCGCCGGCCTCGTGAGTCTAGATCTACCTCTCGACCCACTATGGGAGTTCCCCCGGGACAGGCT
GGTGCTTGGGAAGCCCCTAGGCGAGGGCTGCTTTGGCCAGGTAGTACGTGCAGAGGCCTTTGGCATGGAC
CCTGCCCGGCCTGACCAAGCCAGCACTGTGGCCGTCAAGATGCTCAAAGACAACGCCTCTGACAAGGACC
TGGCCGACCTGGTCTCGGAGATGGAGGTGATGAAGCTGATCGGCCGACACAAGAACATCATCAACCTGCT
TGGTGTCTGCACCCAGGAAGGGCCCCTGTACGTGATCGTGGAGTGCGCCGCCAAGGGAAACCTGCGGGAG
TTCCTGCGGGCCCGGCGCCCCCCAGGCCCCGACCTCAGCCCCGACGGTCCTCGGAGCAGTGAGGGGCCGC
TCTCCTTCCCAGTCCTGGTCTCCTGCGCCTACCAGGTGGCCCGAGGCATGCAGTATCTGGAGTCCCGGAA
GTGTATCCACCGGGACCTGGCTGCCCGCAATGTGCTGGTGACTGAGGACAATGTGATGAAGATTGCTGAC
TTTGGGCTGGCCCGCGGCGTCCACCACATTGACTACTATAAGAAAACCAGCAACGGCCGCCTGCCTGTGA
AGTGGATGGCGCCCGAGGCCTTGTTTGACCGGGTGTACACACACCAGAGTGACGTGTGGTCTTTTGGGAT
CCTGCTATGGGAGATCTTCACCCTCGGGGGCTCCCCGTATCCTGGCATCCCGGTGGAGGAGCTGTTCTCG
CTGCTGCGGGAGGGACATCGGATGGACCGACCCCCACACTGCCCCCCAGAGCTGTACGGGCTGATGCGTG
AGTGCTGGCACGCAGCGCCCTCCCAGAGGCCTACCTTCAAGCAGCTGGTGGAGGCGCTGGACAAGGTCCT
GCTGGCCGTCTCTGAGGAGTACCTCGACCTCCGCCTGACCTTCGGACCCTATTCCCCCTCTGGTGGGGAC
GCCAGCAGCACCTGCTCCTCCAGCGATTCTGTCTTCAGCCACGACCCCCTGCCATTGGGATCCAGCTCCT
TCCCCTTCGGGTCTGGGGTGCAGACATGA
